Addgene plasmid #75675: PRKAB1 gRNA (BRDN0001146367)
Purpose: 3rd generation lentiviral gRNA plasmid targeting human PRKAB1
Depositing lab: John Doench & David Root. Depositing organization: Broad Institute. Publication: Optimized sgRNA design to maximize activity and minimize off-target effects of CRISPR-Cas9. Doench JG, Fusi N, Sullender M, Hegde M, Vaimberg EW, Donovan KF, Smith I, Tothova Z, Wilen C, Orchard R, Virgin HW, Listgarten J, Root DE. Nat Biotechnol. 2016 Jan 18. doi: 10.1038/nbt.3437. PubMed 26780180.
Backbone
  Vector backbone: lentiGuide-Puro
  Backbone manufacturer: Zhang Lab (Addgene plasmid # 52963)
  Vector type: Mammalian Expression, Lentiviral, CRISPR
  Selectable markers: Puromycin
Growth in bacteria
  Bacterial resistance: Ampicillin, 100 μg/mL
  Growth temperature: 37°C
  Growth strain: DH5alpha
  Copy number: High Copy
Gene/Insert
  Gene/Insert name: PRKAB1 (alt names: PRKAB1; NM_006253.4)
  gRNA/shRNA sequence: AACGGTGTTTCGATGGACGG
  Species: H. sapiens (human)
  Entrez Gene: PRKAB1 (a.k.a. AMPK, HAMPKb)
  Promoter: hU6
  Cloning method: Unknown
  Sequencing primers: 5′ U6-F; 3′ pS2-R
Terms and licenses: Academic/Nonprofit Terms; Industry Terms: Not Available to Industry
Depositor comments: The gRNA was designed to target the following Genbank reference sequence(s): NM_006253.4. Note that this plasmid does NOT contain Cas9. It should be used in conjunction with lentiCas9-Blast (Addgene #52962) or otherwise with cell lines already expressing Cas9. Browse the full kinome gRNA library at http://www.addgene.org/pooled-library/broadgpp-human-kinome/ or visit http://www.broadinstitute.org/rnai/public/ for detailed protocols and information.
How to cite: PRKAB1 gRNA (BRDN0001146367) was a gift from John Doench & David Root (Addgene plasmid # 75675 ; http://n2t.net/addgene:75675 ; RRID:Addgene_75675)
