[The description below was written by a language model from this plasmid's Addgene catalogue record and pLannotate feature annotations shown in this document.]
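Description:
PRKAB1 gRNA (BRDN0001146367) is a third-generation lentiviral single-guide RNA plasmid built on the lentiGuide-Puro backbone, designed to target human PRKAB1, which encodes a subunit of AMP-activated protein kinase. It is one clone from a human kinome gRNA collection whose guides were chosen using design rules intended to maximise on-target activity and limit off-target cutting. In bacteria the roughly 8.3 kb plasmid is maintained at high copy through a ColE1/pUC-type origin and selected with ampicillin via β-lactamase. An f1 origin, an SV40 origin, and residual lac and T7/T3 promoter elements from the parental cloning vector are also annotated.

The lentiviral transfer cassette begins with an RSV promoter fused to a truncated HIV-1 5' LTR, which makes genomic RNA production Tat-independent. This is followed by the Ψ packaging signal with a partial gag fragment and the Rev response element for nuclear export of the unspliced genome. Next, a human U6 RNA polymerase III promoter drives the 20-nt PRKAB1 spacer joined to the Streptococcus pyogenes Cas9 gRNA scaffold, with a cPPT/CTS element just downstream to aid nuclear import. A separate EF-1α promoter with its intron A expresses puromycin N-acetyltransferase for selection of transduced mammalian cells. A WPRE enhances transcript expression, and the self-inactivating ΔU3 3' LTR followed by an SV40 poly(A) signal closes the cassette.

The plasmid does not encode Cas9, so it must be paired with a separate Cas9 vector or used in cells that already express Cas9. Its typical use is CRISPR knockout of PRKAB1 in human cells after viral packaging and puromycin selection.
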