Features (pLannotate 1.2.2; 29 found; start..end, strand, type, name):
     14..80      +  CDS            small t antigen (fragment): SV40 (simian virus 40) small t antigen
    106..317     +  promoter       EF-1α core promoter: core promoter for human elongation factor EF-1α
    318..1256    +  intron         EF-1α intron A: intron upstream of the start codon of human EF-1α
   1278..1877    +  CDS            PuroR (fragment): puromycin N-acetyltransferase; pac from Streptomyces; confers resistance to puromycin
   1893..2481    +  misc_feature   WPRE: woodchuck hepatitis virus posttranscriptional regulatory element
   2532..2551    +  misc_feature   cPPT/CTS (fragment): central polypurine tract and central termination sequence of HIV-1
   2553..2786    +  LTR            3' LTR (ΔU3): self-inactivating 3' long terminal repeat (LTR) from HIV-1
   2864..2985    +  polyA_signal   SV40 poly(A) signal: SV40 polyadenylation signal
   3025..3160    +  rep_origin     SV40 ori: SV40 origin of replication
   3181..3199    -  promoter       T7 promoter: promoter for bacteriophage T7 RNA polymerase
   3207..3362    +  CDS            lacZα (fragment): LacZα fragment of β-galactosidase; lacZ fragment
   3367..3795    +  rep_origin     f1 ori (sequence partly withheld): f1 bacteriophage origin of replication; arrow indicates direction of (+) strand synthesis
   3848..3952    +  promoter       AmpR promoter: bla
   3953..4813    +  CDS            AmpR: β-lactamase; bla; confers resistance to ampicillin, carbenicillin, and related antibiotics
   4984..5572    +  rep_origin     ori: high-copy-number ColE1/pMB1/pBR322/pUC origin of replication
   5755..5847    +  CDS            lacI (fragment): lac repressor; lacI; The lac repressor binds to the lac operator to inhibit transcription in E. coli. This inhibition can be relieved by adding lactose or isopropyl-β-D-thiogalactopyranoside (IPTG).
   5860..5881    +  protein_bind   CAP binding site: CAP binding activates transcription in the presence of cAMP. E. coli catabolite activator protein
   5896..5926    +  promoter       lac promoter: promoter for the E. coli lac operon
   5934..5950    +  protein_bind   lac operator: The lac repressor binds to the lac operator to inhibit transcription in E. coli. This inhibition can be relieved by adding lactose or isopropyl-β-D-thiogalactopyranoside (IPTG). lac repressor encoded by lacI
   5995..6013    +  promoter       T3 promoter: promoter for bacteriophage T3 RNA polymerase
   6041..6267    +  promoter       RSV promoter: Rous sarcoma virus enhancer/promoter
   6268..6448    +  LTR            5' LTR (truncated): truncated 5' long terminal repeat (LTR) from HIV-1
   6495..6620    +  misc_feature   HIV-1 Ψ: packaging signal of human immunodeficiency virus type 1
   6604..6967    +  CDS            HIV-1 gag (fragment): gag protein from human immunodeficiency virus 1; gag
   7113..7346    +  misc_feature   RRE: The Rev response element (RRE) of HIV-1 allows for Rev-dependent mRNA export from the nucleus to the cytoplasm.
   7723..7749    +  CDS            Rev (fragment): human immunodeficiency virus 1 (HIV-1) Rev protein; rev; enhances nuclear export of unspliced and incompletely spliced viral mRNAs
   7753..7993    +  promoter       U6 promoter: RNA polymerase III promoter for human U6 snRNA
   8023..8098    +  misc_RNA       gRNA scaffold: guide RNA scaffold for the Streptococcus pyogenes CRISPR/Cas9 system
   8154..8271    +  misc_feature   cPPT/CTS: central polypurine tract and central termination sequence of HIV-1
>Addgene plasmid #75675 | PRKAB1 gRNA (BRDN0001146367) | addgene full sequence | sequence record 184344 | Addgene Assembled Sequence
CCCGGGTGCAAAGATGGATAAAGTTTTAAACAGAGAGGAATCTTTGCAGCTAATGGACCTTCTAGGTCTT
GAAAGGAGTGGGAATTGGCTCCGGTGCCCGTCAGTGGGCAGAGCGCACATCGCCCACAGTCCCCGAGAAG
TTGGGGGGAGGGGTCGGCAATTGATCCGGTGCCTAGAGAAGGTGGCGCGGGGTAAACTGGGAAAGTGATG
TCGTGTACTGGCTCCGCCTTTTTCCCGAGGGTGGGGGAGAACCGTATATAAGTGCAGTAGTCGCCGTGAA
CGTTCTTTTTCGCAACGGGTTTGCCGCCAGAACACAGGTAAGTGCCGTGTGTGGTTCCCGCGGGCCTGGC
CTCTTTACGGGTTATGGCCCTTGCGTGCCTTGAATTACTTCCACCTGGCTGCAGTACGTGATTCTTGATC
CCGAGCTTCGGGTTGGAAGTGGGTGGGAGAGTTCGAGGCCTTGCGCTTAAGGAGCCCCTTCGCCTCGTGC
TTGAGTTGAGGCCTGGCCTGGGCGCTGGGGCCGCCGCGTGCGAATCTGGTGGCACCTTCGCGCCTGTCTC
GCTGCTTTCGATAAGTCTCTAGCCATTTAAAATTTTTGATGACCTGCTGCGACGCTTTTTTTCTGGCAAG
ATAGTCTTGTAAATGCGGGCCAAGATCTGCACACTGGTATTTCGGTTTTTGGGGCCGCGGGCGGCGACGG
GGCCCGTGCGTCCCAGCGCACATGTTCGGCGAGGCGGGGCCTGCGAGCGCGGCCACCGAGAATCGGACGG
GGGTAGTCTCAAGCTGGCCGGCCTGCTCTGGTGCCTGGCCTCGCGCCGCCGTGTATCGCCCCGCCCTGGG
CGGCAAGGCTGGCCCGGTCGGCACCAGTTGCGTGAGCGGAAAGATGGCCGCTTCCCGGCCCTGCTGCAGG
GAGCTCAAAATGGAGGACGCGGCGCTCGGGAGAGCGGGCGGGTGAGTCACCCACACAAAGGAAAAGGGCC
TTTCCGTCCTCAGCCGTCGCTTCATGTGACTCCACGGAGTACCGGGCGCCGTCCAGGCACCTCGATTAGT
TCTCGAGCTTTTGGAGTACGTCGTCTTTAGGTTGGGGGGAGGGGTTTTATGCGATGGAGTTTCCCCACAC
TGAGTGGGTGGAGACTGAAGTTAGGCCAGCTTGGCACTTGATGTAATTCTCCTTGGAATTTGCCCTTTTT
GAGTTTGGATCTTGGTTCATTCTCAAGCCTCAGACAGTGGTTCAAAGTTTTTTTCTTCCATTTCAGGTGT
CGTGACGTACGGCCACCATGACCGAGTACAAGCCCACGGTGCGCCTCGCCACCCGCGACGACGTCCCCAG
GGCCGTACGCACCCTCGCCGCCGCGTTCGCCGACTACCCCGCCACGCGCCACACCGTCGATCCGGACCGC
CACATCGAGCGGGTCACCGAGCTGCAAGAACTCTTCCTCACGCGCGTCGGGCTCGACATCGGCAAGGTGT
GGGTCGCGGACGACGGCGCCGCCGTGGCGGTCTGGACCACGCCGGAGAGCGTCGAAGCGGGGGCGGTGTT
CGCCGAGATCGGCCCGCGCATGGCCGAGTTGAGCGGTTCCCGGCTGGCCGCGCAGCAACAGATGGAAGGC
CTCCTGGCGCCGCACCGGCCCAAGGAGCCCGCGTGGTTCCTGGCCACCGTCGGAGTCTCGCCCGACCACC
AGGGCAAGGGTCTGGGCAGCGCCGTCGTGCTCCCCGGAGTGGAGGCGGCCGAGCGCGCCGGGGTGCCCGC
CTTCCTGGAGACCTCCGCGCCCCGCAACCTCCCCTTCTACGAGCGGCTCGGCTTCACCGTCACCGCCGAC
GTCGAGGTGCCCGAAGGACCGCGCACCTGGTGCATGACCCGCAAGCCCGGTGCCTGAACGCGTTAAGTCG
ACAATCAACCTCTGGATTACAAAATTTGTGAAAGATTGACTGGTATTCTTAACTATGTTGCTCCTTTTAC
GCTATGTGGATACGCTGCTTTAATGCCTTTGTATCATGCTATTGCTTCCCGTATGGCTTTCATTTTCTCC
TCCTTGTATAAATCCTGGTTGCTGTCTCTTTATGAGGAGTTGTGGCCCGTTGTCAGGCAACGTGGCGTGG
TGTGCACTGTGTTTGCTGACGCAACCCCCACTGGTTGGGGCATTGCCACCACCTGTCAGCTCCTTTCCGG
GACTTTCGCTTTCCCCCTCCCTATTGCCACGGCGGAACTCATCGCCGCCTGCCTTGCCCGCTGCTGGACA
GGGGCTCGGCTGTTGGGCACTGACAATTCCGTGGTGTTGTCGGGGAAATCATCGTCCTTTCCTTGGCTGC
TCGCCTGTGTTGCCACCTGGATTCTGCGCGGGACGTCCTTCTGCTACGTCCCTTCGGCCCTCAATCCAGC
GGACCTTCCTTCCCGCGGCCTGCTGCCGGCTCTGCGGCCTCTTCCGCGTCTTCGCCTTCGCCCTCAGACG
AGTCGGATCTCCCTTTGGGCCGCCTCCCCGCGTCGACTTTAAGACCAATGACTTACAAGGCAGCTGTAGA
TCTTAGCCACTTTTTAAAAGAAAAGGGGGGACTGGAAGGGCTAATTCACTCCCAACGAAGACAAGATCTG
CTTTTTGCTTGTACTGGGTCTCTCTGGTTAGACCAGATCTGAGCCTGGGAGCTCTCTGGCTAACTAGGGA
ACCCACTGCTTAAGCCTCAATAAAGCTTGCCTTGAGTGCTTCAAGTAGTGTGTGCCCGTCTGTTGTGTGA
CTCTGGTAACTAGAGATCCCTCAGACCCTTTTAGTCAGTGTGGAAAATCTCTAGCAGTACGTATAGTAGT
TCATGTCATCTTATTATTCAGTATTTATAACTTGCAAAGAAATGAATATCAGAGAGTGAGAGGAACTTGT
TTATTGCAGCTTATAATGGTTACAAATAAAGCAATAGCATCACAAATTTCACAAATAAAGCATTTTTTTC
ACTGCATTCTAGTTGTGGTTTGTCCAAACTCATCAATGTATCTTATCATGTCTGGCTCTAGCTATCCCGC
CCCTAACTCCGCCCATCCCGCCCCTAACTCCGCCCAGTTCCGCCCATTCTCCGCCCCATGGCTGACTAAT
TTTTTTTATTTATGCAGAGGCCGAGGCCGCCTCGGCCTCTGAGCTATTCCAGAAGTAGTGAGGAGGCTTT
TTTGGAGGCCTAGGGACGTACCCAATTCGCCCTATAGTGAGTCGTATTACGCGCGCTCACTGGCCGTCGT
TTTACAACGTCGTGACTGGGAAAACCCTGGCGTTACCCAACTTAATCGCCTTGCAGCACATCCCCCTTTC
GCCAGCTGGCGTAATAGCGAAGAGGCCCGCACCGATCGCCCTTCCCAACAGTTGCGCAGCCTGAATGGCG
AATGGG
[124 nt withheld, positions 3367-3490]
C
[91 nt withheld, positions 3492-3582]
A
[49 nt withheld, positions 3584-3632]
CCTTTGACGTTGGAGTCCACGTTCTTT
[37 nt withheld, positions 3660-3696]
ACCCTATCTCGGTCTATTCTTTTGATTTATAAGGGATTTTGCCGATTTCGGCCTATTGGTTAAAAAATGA
GCTGATTTAACAAAAATTTAACGCGAATTTTAACAAAATATTAACGCTTACAATTTAGGTGGCACTTTTC
GGGGAAATGTGCGCGGAACCCCTATTTGTTTATTTTTCTAAATACATTCAAATATGTATCCGCTCATGAG
ACAATAACCCTGATAAATGCTTCAATAATATTGAAAAAGGAAGAGTATGAGTATTCAACATTTCCGTGTC
GCCCTTATTCCCTTTTTTGCGGCATTTTGCCTTCCTGTTTTTGCTCACCCAGAAACGCTGGTGAAAGTAA
AAGATGCTGAAGATCAGTTGGGTGCACGAGTGGGTTACATCGAACTGGATCTCAACAGCGGTAAGATCCT
TGAGAGTTTTCGCCCCGAAGAACGTTTTCCAATGATGAGCACTTTTAAAGTTCTGCTATGTGGCGCGGTA
TTATCCCGTATTGACGCCGGGCAAGAGCAACTCGGTCGCCGCATACACTATTCTCAGAATGACTTGGTTG
AGTACTCACCAGTCACAGAAAAGCATCTTACGGATGGCATGACAGTAAGAGAATTATGCAGTGCTGCCAT
AACCATGAGTGATAACACTGCGGCCAACTTACTTCTGACAACGATCGGAGGACCGAAGGAGCTAACCGCT
TTTTTGCACAACATGGGGGATCATGTAACTCGCCTTGATCGTTGGGAACCGGAGCTGAATGAAGCCATAC
CAAACGACGAGCGTGACACCACGATGCCTGTAGCAATGGCAACAACGTTGCGCAAACTATTAACTGGCGA
ACTACTTACTCTAGCTTCCCGGCAACAATTAATAGACTGGATGGAGGCGGATAAAGTTGCAGGACCACTT
CTGCGCTCGGCCCTTCCGGCTGGCTGGTTTATTGCTGATAAATCTGGAGCCGGTGAGCGTGGGTCTCGCG
GTATCATTGCAGCACTGGGGCCAGATGGTAAGCCCTCCCGTATCGTAGTTATCTACACGACGGGGAGTCA
GGCAACTATGGATGAACGAAATAGACAGATCGCTGAGATAGGTGCCTCACTGATTAAGCATTGGTAACTG
TCAGACCAAGTTTACTCATATATACTTTAGATTGATTTAAAACTTCATTTTTAATTTAAAAGGATCTAGG
TGAAGATCCTTTTTGATAATCTCATGACCAAAATCCCTTAACGTGAGTTTTCGTTCCACTGAGCGTCAGA
CCCCGTAGAAAAGATCAAAGGATCTTCTTGAGATCCTTTTTTTCTGCGCGTAATCTGCTGCTTGCAAACA
AAAAAACCACCGCTACCAGCGGTGGTTTGTTTGCCGGATCAAGAGCTACCAACTCTTTTTCCGAAGGTAA
CTGGCTTCAGCAGAGCGCAGATACCAAATACTGTTCTTCTAGTGTAGCCGTAGTTAGGCCACCACTTCAA
GAACTCTGTAGCACCGCCTACATACCTCGCTCTGCTAATCCTGTTACCAGTGGCTGCTGCCAGTGGCGAT
AAGTCGTGTCTTACCGGGTTGGACTCAAGACGATAGTTACCGGATAAGGCGCAGCGGTCGGGCTGAACGG
GGGGTTCGTGCACACAGCCCAGCTTGGAGCGAACGACCTACACCGAACTGAGATACCTACAGCGTGAGCT
ATGAGAAAGCGCCACGCTTCCCGAAGGGAGAAAGGCGGACAGGTATCCGGTAAGCGGCAGGGTCGGAACA
GGAGAGCGCACGAGGGAGCTTCCAGGGGGAAACGCCTGGTATCTTTATAGTCCTGTCGGGTTTCGCCACC
TCTGACTTGAGCGTCGATTTTTGTGATGCTCGTCAGGGGGGCGGAGCCTATGGAAAAACGCCAGCAACGC
GGCCTTTTTACGGTTCCTGGCCTTTTGCTGGCCTTTTGCTCACATGTTCTTTCCTGCGTTATCCCCTGAT
TCTGTGGATAACCGTATTACCGCCTTTGAGTGAGCTGATACCGCTCGCCGCAGCCGAACGACCGAGCGCA
GCGAGTCAGTGAGCGAGGAAGCGGAAGAGCGCCCAATACGCAAACCGCCTCTCCCCGCGCGTTGGCCGAT
TCATTAATGCAGCTGGCACGACAGGTTTCCCGACTGGAAAGCGGGCAGTGAGCGCAACGCAATTAATGTG
AGTTAGCTCACTCATTAGGCACCCCAGGCTTTACACTTTATGCTTCCGGCTCGTATGTTGTGTGGAATTG
TGAGCGGATAACAATTTCACACAGGAAACAGCTATGACCATGATTACGCCAAGCGCGCAATTAACCCTCA
CTAAAGGGAACAAAAGCTGGAGCTGCAAGCTTAATGTAGTCTTATGCAATACTCTTGTAGTCTTGCAACA
TGGTAACGATGAGTTAGCAACATGCCTTACAAGGAGAGAAAAAGCACCGTGCATGCCGATTGGTGGAAGT
AAGGTGGTACGATCGTGCCTTATTAGGAAGGCAACAGACGGGTCTGACATGGATTGGACGAACCACTGAA
TTGCCGCATTGCAGAGATATTGTATTTAAGTGCCTAGCTCGATACATAAACGGGTCTCTCTGGTTAGACC
AGATCTGAGCCTGGGAGCTCTCTGGCTAACTAGGGAACCCACTGCTTAAGCCTCAATAAAGCTTGCCTTG
AGTGCTTCAAGTAGTGTGTGCCCGTCTGTTGTGTGACTCTGGTAACTAGAGATCCCTCAGACCCTTTTAG
TCAGTGTGGAAAATCTCTAGCAGTGGCGCCCGAACAGGGACTTGAAAGCGAAAGGGAAACCAGAGGAGCT
CTCTCGACGCAGGACTCGGCTTGCTGAAGCGCGCACGGCAAGAGGCGAGGGGCGGCGACTGGTGAGTACG
CCAAAAATTTTGACTAGCGGAGGCTAGAAGGAGAGAGATGGGTGCGAGAGCGTCAGTATTAAGCGGGGGA
GAATTAGATCGCGATGGGAAAAAATTCGGTTAAGGCCAGGGGGAAAGAAAAAATATAAATTAAAACATAT
AGTATGGGCAAGCAGGGAGCTAGAACGATTCGCAGTTAATCCTGGCCTGTTAGAAACATCAGAAGGCTGT
AGACAAATACTGGGACAGCTACAACCATCCCTTCAGACAGGATCAGAAGAACTTAGATCATTATATAATA
CAGTAGCAACCCTCTATTGTGTGCATCAAAGGATAGAGATAAAAGACACCAAGGAAGCTTTAGACAAGAT
AGAGGAAGAGCAAAACAAAAGTAAGACCACCGCACAGCAAGCGGCCGCTGATCTTCAGACCTGGAGGAGG
AGATATGAGGGACAATTGGAGAAGTGAATTATATAAATATAAAGTAGTAAAAATTGAACCATTAGGAGTA
GCACCCACCAAGGCAAAGAGAAGAGTGGTGCAGAGAGAAAAAAGAGCAGTGGGAATAGGAGCTTTGTTCC
TTGGGTTCTTGGGAGCAGCAGGAAGCACTATGGGCGCAGCGTCAATGACGCTGACGGTACAGGCCAGACA
ATTATTGTCTGGTATAGTGCAGCAGCAGAACAATTTGCTGAGGGCTATTGAGGCGCAACAGCATCTGTTG
CAACTCACAGTCTGGGGCATCAAGCAGCTCCAGGCAAGAATCCTGGCTGTGGAAAGATACCTAAAGGATC
AACAGCTCCTGGGGATTTGGGGTTGCTCTGGAAAACTCATTTGCACCACTGCTGTGCCTTGGAATGCTAG
TTGGAGTAATAAATCTCTGGAACAGATTTGGAATCACACGACCTGGATGGAGTGGGACAGAGAAATTAAC
AATTACACAAGCTTAATACACTCCTTAATTGAAGAATCGCAAAACCAGCAAGAAAAGAATGAACAAGAAT
TATTGGAATTAGATAAATGGGCAAGTTTGTGGAATTGGTTTAACATAACAAATTGGCTGTGGTATATAAA
ATTATTCATAATGATAGTAGGAGGCTTGGTAGGTTTAAGAATAGTTTTTGCTGTACTTTCTATAGTGAAT
AGAGTTAGGCAGGGATATTCACCATTATCGTTTCAGACCCACCTCCCAACCCCGAGGGGACCCAGAGAGG
GCCTATTTCCCATGATTCCTTCATATTTGCATATACGATACAAGGCTGTTAGAGAGATAATTAGAATTAA
TTTGACTGTAAACACAAAGATATTAGTACAAAATACGTGACGTAGAAAGTAATAATTTCTTGGGTAGTTT
GCAGTTTTAAAATTATGTTTTAAAATGGACTATCATATGCTTACCGTAACTTGAAAGTATTTCGATTTCT
TGGCTTTATATATCTTGTGGAAAGGACGAAACACCGAACGGTGTTTCGATGGACGGGTTTTAGAGCTAGA
AATAGCAAGTTAAAATAAGGCTAGTCCGTTATCAACTTGAAAAAGTGGCACCGAGTCGGTGCTTTTTTAA
GCTTGGCGTAACTAGATCTTGAGACAAATGGCAGTATTCATCCACAATTTTAAAAGAAAAGGGGGGATTG
GGGGGTACAGTGCAGGGGAAAGAATAGTAGACATAATAGCAACAGACATACAAACTAAAGAATTACAAAA
ACAAATTACAAAAATTCAAAATTTTCGGGTTTATTACAGGGACAGCAGAGATCCACTTTGGCGCCGGCTC
GAGGGGG
