>Addgene plasmid #75675 | PRKAB1 gRNA (BRDN0001146367) | depositor partial sequence | sequence record 143135 | Target Sequence
AACGGTGTTTCGATGGACGG
