>Addgene plasmid #75675 | PRKAB1 gRNA (BRDN0001146367) | addgene partial sequence | sequence record 184343 | hU6-F
CGTGACGTAGAAAGTAATAATTTCTTGGGTAGTTTGCAGTTTTAAAATTATGTTTTAAAATGGACTATCA
TATGCTTACCGTAACTTGAAAGTATTTCGATTTCTTGGCTTTATATATCTTGTGGAAAGGACGAAACACC
GAACGGTGTTTCGATGGACGGGTTTTAGAGCTAGAAATAGCAAGTTAAAATAAGGCTAGTCCGTTATCAA
CTTGAAAAAGTGGCACCGAGTCGGTGCTTTTTTAAGCTTGGCGTAACTAGATCTTGAGACAAATGGCAGT
ATTCATCCACAATTTTAAAAGAAAAGGGGGGATTGGGGGGTACAGTGCAGGGGAAAGAATAGTAGACATA
ATAGCAACAGACATACAAACTAAAGAATTACAAAAACAAATTACAAAAATTCAAAATTTTCGGGTTTATT
ACAGGGACAGCAGAGATCCACTTTGGCGCCGGCTCGAGGGGGCCCGGGTGCAAAGATGGATAAAGTTTTA
AACAGAGAGGAATCTTTGCAGCTAATGGACCTTCTAGGTCTTGAAAGGAGTGGGAATTGGCTCCGGTGCC
CGTCAGTGGG
